>Addgene plasmid #219404 | pET22b-EK-cleavableELP | addgene full sequence | sequence record 437133 | Addgene NGS Result
GGCGGCTCCGTGCCAGGCGTCGGTGTGCCTGGAGTCGGGGTGCCAGGGGTAGGAGTCCCTGGCGTAGGAG
TGCCAGGAGTGGGTGTTCCGGGTGTAGGAGTTCCTGGAGTGGGGGTTCCCGGTGTTGGCGTACCGGGCGT
TGGAGTACCTGGTGTAGGTGTGCCCGGTGTAGGCGTGCCTGGCGTTGGTGTTCCAGGAGTTGGGGTCCCC
GGAGTTGGCGTTCCAGGTGTCGGGGTTCCGGGGGTTGGAGTGCCTGGTGTGGGCGTACCTGGAGTAGGAG
TACCCGGTGTGGGAGTGCCGGGAGTTGGAGTCCCAGGGGTCGGCGTTCCTGGGGTGGGAGTCCCGGGGGT
GGGCGTTCCCGGAGTTGGGGTGCCCGGAGTAGGCGTACCAGGCGTGGGAGTACCGGGTGTGGGGGTCCCA
GGTGTAGGGGTACCCGGCGTGGGTGTGCCGGGTGTCGGAGTTCCCGGAGTCGGAGTCCCCGGGGTGGGTG
TACCGGGGGTCGGGGTACCAGGGGTGGGGGTGCCGGGGGTAGGCGTTCCGGGCGTAGGGGTTCCTGGTGT
CGGTGTTCCCGGCGTAGGTGTTCCTGGCGTGGGGGTACCGGGAGTGGGCGTCCCGGGTGTTGGAGTTCCG
GGAGTAGGTGTACCCGGAGTGGGAGTTCCAGGCGTTGGGGTTCCAGGGGTTGGCGTCCCAGGAGTAGGTG
TACCTGGGGTAGGTGTCCCTGGTGTTGGTGTACCTGGCGTCGGAGTGCCCGGGGTTGGGGTGCCTGGGGT
TGGTGTGCCAGGTGTTGGGGTACCTGGGGTCGGAGTACCAGGAGTCGGTGTACCAGGTGTGGGTGTCCCA
GGCGTAGGCGTCCCTGGAGTTGGTGTCCCCGGTGTCGGCGTACCCGGGGTCGGTGTCCCGGGAGTCGGCT
GGCTCGAGCACCACCACCACCACCACTGAGATCCGGCTGCTAACAAAGCCCGAAAGGAAGCTGAGTTGGC
TGCTGCCACCGCTGAGCAATAACTAGCATAACCCCTTGGGGCCTCTAAACGGGTCTTGAGGGGTTTTTTG
CTGAAAGGAGGAACTATATCCGGATTGGCGAATGGG
[124 nt withheld, positions 1087-1210]
C
[91 nt withheld, positions 1212-1302]
A
[49 nt withheld, positions 1304-1352]
CCTTTGACGTTGGAGTCCACGTTCTTT
[37 nt withheld, positions 1380-1416]
ACCCTATCTCGGTCTATTCTTTTGATTTATAAGGGATTTTGCCGATTTCGGCCTATTGGTTAAAAAATGA
GCTGATTTAACAAAAATTTAACGCGAATTTTAACAAAATATTAACGCTTACAATTTAGGTGGCACTTTTC
GGGGAAATGTGCGCGGAACCCCTATTTGTTTATTTTTCTAAATACATTCAAATATGTATCCGCTCATGAG
ACAATAACCCTGATAAATGCTTCAATAATATTGAAAAAGGAAGAGTATGAGTATTCAACATTTCCGTGTC
GCCCTTATTCCCTTTTTTGCGGCATTTTGCCTTCCTGTTTTTGCTCACCCAGAAACGCTGGTGAAAGTAA
AAGATGCTGAAGATCAGTTGGGTGCACGAGTGGGTTACATCGAACTGGATCTCAACAGCGGTAAGATCCT
TGAGAGTTTTCGCCCCGAAGAACGTTTTCCAATGATGAGCACTTTTAAAGTTCTGCTATGTGGCGCGGTA
TTATCCCGTATTGACGCCGGGCAAGAGCAACTCGGTCGCCGCATACACTATTCTCAGAATGACTTGGTTG
AGTACTCACCAGTCACAGAAAAGCATCTTACGGATGGCATGACAGTAAGAGAATTATGCAGTGCTGCCAT
AACCATGAGTGATAACACTGCGGCCAACTTACTTCTGACAACGATCGGAGGACCGAAGGAGCTAACCGCT
TTTTTGCACAACATGGGGGATCATGTAACTCGCCTTGATCGTTGGGAACCGGAGCTGAATGAAGCCATAC
CAAACGACGAGCGTGACACCACGATGCCTGCAGCAATGGCAACAACGTTGCGCAAACTATTAACTGGCGA
ACTACTTACTCTAGCTTCCCGGCAACAATTAATAGACTGGATGGAGGCGGATAAAGTTGCAGGACCACTT
CTGCGCTCGGCCCTTCCGGCTGGCTGGTTTATTGCTGATAAATCTGGAGCCGGTGAGCGTGGCTCTCGCG
GTATCATTGCAGCACTGGGGCCAGATGGTAAGCCCTCCCGTATCGTAGTTATCTACACGACGGGGAGTCA
GGCAACTATGGATGAACGAAATAGACAGATCGCTGAGATAGGTGCCTCACTGATTAAGCATTGGTAACTG
TCAGACCAAGTTTACTCATATATACTTTAGATTGATTTAAAACTTCATTTTTAATTTAAAAGGATCTAGG
TGAAGATCCTTTTTGATAATCTCATGACCAAAATCCCTTAACGTGAGTTTTCGTTCCACTGAGCGTCAGA
CCCCGTAGAAAAGATCAAAGGATCTTCTTGAGATCCTTTTTTTCTGCGCGTAATCTGCTGCTTGCAAACA
AAAAAACCACCGCTACCAGCGGTGGTTTGTTTGCCGGATCAAGAGCTACCAACTCTTTTTCCGAAGGTAA
CTGGCTTCAGCAGAGCGCAGATACCAAATACTGTCCTTCTAGTGTAGCCGTAGTTAGGCCACCACTTCAA
GAACTCTGTAGCACCGCCTACATACCTCGCTCTGCTAATCCTGTTACCAGTGGCTGCTGCCAGTGGCGAT
AAGTCGTGTCTTACCGGGTTGGACTCAAGACGATAGTTACCGGATAAGGCGCAGCGGTCGGGCTGAACGG
GGGGTTCGTGCACACAGCCCAGCTTGGAGCGAACGACCTACACCGAACTGAGATACCTACAGCGTGAGCT
ATGAGAAAGCGCCACGCTTCCCGAAGGGAGAAAGGCGGACAGGTATCCGGTAAGCGGCAGGGTCGGAACA
GGAGAGCGCACGAGGGAGCTTCCAGGGGGAAACGCCTGGTATCTTTATAGTCCTGTCGGGTTTCGCCACC
TCTGACTTGAGCGTCGATTTTTGTGATGCTCGTCAGGGGGGCGGAGCCTATGGAAAAACGCCAGCAACGC
GGCCTTTTTACGGTTCCTGGCCTTTTGCTGGCCTTTTGCTCACATGTTCTTTCCTGCGTTATCCCCTGAT
TCTGTGGATAACCGTATTACCGCCTTTGAGTGAGCTGATACCGCTCGCCGCAGCCGAACGACCGAGCGCA
GCGAGTCAGTGAGCGAGGAAGCGGAAGAGCGCCTGATGCGGTATTTTCTCCTTACGCATCTGTGCGGTAT
TTCACACCGCAATGGTGCACTCTCAGTACAATCTGCTCTGATGCCGCATAGTTAAGCCAGTATACACTCC
GCTATCGCTACGTGACTGGGTCATGGCTGCGCCCCGACACCCGCCAACACCCGCTGACGCGCCCTGACGG
GCTTGTCTGCTCCCGGCATCCGCTTACAGACAAGCTGTGACCGTCTCCGGGAGCTGCATGTGTCAGAGGT
TTTCACCGTCATCACCGAAACGCGCGAGGCAGCTGCGGTAAAGCTCATCAGCGTGGTCGTGAAGCGATTC
ACAGATGTCTGCCTGTTCATCCGCGTCCAGCTCGTTGAGTTTCTCCAGAAGCGTTAATGTCTGGCTTCTG
ATAAAGCGGGCCATGTTAAGGGCGGTTTTTTCCTGTTTGGTCACTGATGCCTCCGTGTAAGGGGGATTTC
TGTTCATGGGGGTAATGATACCGATGAAACGAGAGAGGATGCTCACGATACGGGTTACTGATGATGAACA
TGCCCGGTTACTGGAACGTTGTGAGGGTAAACAACTGGCGGTATGGATGCGGCGGGACCAGAGAAAAATC
ACTCAGGGTCAATGCCAGCGCTTCGTTAATACAGATGTAGGTGTTCCACAGGGTAGCCAGCAGCATCCTG
CGATGCAGATCCGGAACATAATGGTGCAGGGCGCTGACTTCCGCGTTTCCAGACTTTACGAAACACGGAA
ACCGAAGACCATTCATGTTGTTGCTCAGGTCGCAGACGTTTTGCAGCAGCAGTCGCTTCACGTTCGCTCG
CGTATCGGTGATTCATTCTGCTAACCAGTAAGGCAACCCCGCCAGCCTAGCCGGGTCCTCAACGACAGGA
GCACGATCATGCGCACCCGTGGGGCCGCCATGCCGGCGATAATGGCCTGCTTCTCGCCGAAACGTTTGGT
GGCGGGACCAGTGACGAAGGCTTGAGCGAGGGCGTGCAAGATTCCGAATACCGCAAGCGACAGGCCGATC
ATCGTCGCGCGCCAGCGAAAGCGGTCCTCGCCGAAAATGACCCAGAGCGCTGCCGGCACCTGTCCTACGA
GTTGCATGATAAAGAAGACAGTCATAAGTGCGGCGACGATAGTCATGCCCCGCGCCCACCGGAAGGAGCT
GACTGGGTTGAAGGCTCTCAAGGGCATCGGTCGAGATCCCGGTGCCTAATGAGTGAGCTAACTTACATTA
ATTGCGTTGCGCTCACTGCCCGCTTTCCAGTCGGGAAACCTGTCGTGCCAGCTGCATTAATGAATCGGCC
AACGCGCGGGGAGAGGCGGTTTGCGTATTGGGCGCCAGGGTGGTTTTTCTTTTCACCAGTGAGACGGGCA
ACAGCTGATTGCCCTTCACCGCCTGGCCCTGAGAGAGTTGCAGCAAGCGGTCCACGCTGGTTTGCCCCAG
CAGGCGAAAATCCTGTTTGATGGTGGTTAACGGCGGGATATAACATGAGCTGTCTTCGGTATCGTCGTAT
CCCACTACCGAGATATCCGCACCAACGCGCAGCCCGGACTCGGTAATGGCGCGCATTGCGCCCAGCGCCA
TCTGATCGTTGGCAACCAGCATCGCAGTGGGAACGATGCCCTCATTCAGCATTTGCATGGTTTGTTGAAA
ACCGGACATGGCACTCCAGTCGCCTTCCCGTTCCGCTATCGGCTGAATTTGATTGCGAGTGAGATATTTA
TGCCAGCCAGCCAGACGCAGACGCGCCGAGACAGAACTTAATGGGCCCGCTAACAGCGCGATTTGCTGGT
GACCCAATGCGACCAGATGCTCCACGCCCAGTCGCGTACCGTCTTCATGGGAGAAAATAATACTGTTGAT
GGGTGTCTGGTCAGAGACATCAAGAAATAACGCCGGAACATTAGTGCAGGCAGCTTCCACAGCAATGGCA
TCCTGGTCATCCAGCGGATAGTTAATGATCAGCCCACTGACGCGTTGCGCGAGAAGATTGTGCACCGCCG
CTTTACAGGCTTCGACGCCGCTTCGTTCTACCATCGACACCACCACGCTGGCACCCAGTTGATCGGCGCG
AGATTTAATCGCCGCGACAATTTGCGACGGCGCGTGCAGGGCCAGACTGGAGGTGGCAACGCCAATCAGC
AACGACTGTTTGCCCGCCAGTTGTTGTGCCACGCGGTTGGGAATGTAATTCAGCTCCGCCATCGCCGCTT
CCACTTTTTCCCGCGTTTTCGCAGAAACGTGGCTGGCCTGGTTCACCACGCGGGAAACGGTCTGATAAGA
GACACCGGCATACTCTGCGACATCGTATAACGTTACTGGTTTCACATTCACCACCCTGAATTGACTCTCT
TCCGGGCGCTATCATGCCATACCGCGAAAGGTTTTGCGCCATTCGATGGTGTCCGGGATCTCGACGCTCT
CCCTTATGCGACTCCTGCATTAGGAAGCAGCCCAGTAGTAGGTTGAGGCCGTTGAGCACCGCCGCCGCAA
GGAATGGTGCATGCAAGGAGATGGCGCCCAACAGTCCCCCGGCCACGGGGCCTGCCACCATACCCACGCC
GAAACAAGCGCTCATGAGCCCGAAGTGGCGAGCCCGATCTTCCCCATCGGTGATGTCGGCGATATAGGCG
CCAGCAACCGCACCTGTGGCGCCGGTGATGCCGGCCACGATGCGTCCGGCGTAGAGGATCGAGATCTCGA
TCCCGCGAAATTAATACGACTCACTATAGGGGAATTGTGAGCGGATAACAATTCCCCTCTAGAAATAATT
TTGTTTAACTTTAAGAAGGAGATATACATATGGGTGGTTGGGGACCAGTGCCTGGCGTCGGTGTACCTGG
TGCTGGTGTACCCGGTGCTGGAGTACCGGGGGCAGGTGTACCAGGTGCAGGGGTCCCAGGAGCTGGAGTT
CCAGGTGCTGGGGTTCCTGGTGCAGGTGTTCCTGGAGCAGGTGTTCCTGGTGGCGGAGTTCCTGGCGGTG
GGGTGCCTGGTGGGGGCGTGCCAGGCGGGGGCGTTCCCGGTGGCGGTGTCCCCGGTGGTGGGGTTCCAGG
GGGTGGGGTACCAGGCGTCGGTGTACCTGGTGCTGGTGTACCCGGTGCTGGAGTACCGGGGGCAGGTGTA
CCAGGTGCAGGGGTCCCAGGAGCTGGAGTTCCAGGTGCTGGGGTTCCTGGTGCAGGTGTTCCTGGAGCAG
GTGTTCCTGGTGGCGGAGTTCCTGGCGGTGGGGTGCCTGGTGGGGGCGTGCCAGGCGGGGGCGTTCCCGG
TGGCGGTGTCCCCGGTGGTGGGGTTCCAGGGGGTGGGGTCCCTGGCGTCGGTGTACCTGGTGCTGGTGTA
CCCGGTGCTGGAGTACCGGGGGCAGGTGTACCAGGTGCAGGGGTCCCAGGAGCTGGAGTTCCAGGTGCTG
GGGTTCCTGGTGCAGGTGTTCCTGGAGCAGGTGTTCCTGGTGGCGGAGTTCCTGGCGGTGGGGTGCCTGG
TGGGGGCGTGCCAGGCGGGGGCGTTCCCGGTGGCGGTGTCCCCGGTGGTGGGGTTCCAGGGGGTGGGGTA
CCGGGAGTGGGCGTCCCAGGTGCGGGCGTTCCCGGCGCAGGTGTGCCTGGAGCGGGAGTACCAGGAGCCG
GCGTGCCAGGGGCGGGTGTACCAGGGGCCGGAGTGCCAGGTGCTGGAGTACCGGGCGCTGGCGTTCCTGG
TGGTGGCGTTCCGGGTGGTGGAGTTCCCGGTGGTGGGGTTCCAGGTGGGGGAGTACCAGGCGGTGGAGTC
CCTGGCGGCGGTGTACCAGGTGGTGGTGTGCCTGGCGTCGGTGTACCCGGTGCAGGGGTTCCAGGAGCGG
GAGTTCCTGGTGCGGGTGTGCCGGGGGCTGGTGTACCTGGAGCAGGTGTTCCGGGAGCTGGGGTCCCTGG
GGCAGGAGTCCCAGGCGCAGGCGTCCCAGGGGGTGGAGTGCCGGGCGGGGGTGTGCCAGGTGGCGGAGTA
CCTGGGGGCGGAGTACCAGGCGGTGGTGTGCCGGGCGGCGGTGTACCGGGTGGCGGGGTACCCGGTGTGG
GAGTTCCGGGAGCTGGCGTCCCGGGTGCAGGAGTCCCAGGGGCTGGAGTGCCAGGAGCAGGCGTACCAGG
GGCGGGAGTCCCCGGAGCTGGTGTCCCTGGTGCCGGGGTACCGGGTGCTGGCGTACCAGGGGGCGGTGTA
CCAGGTGGCGGCGTACCTGGTGGTGGAGTTCCAGGCGGCGGGGTTCCTGGGGGTGGTGTTCCAGGTGGGG
GTGTTCCCGGCGGCGGTTCTGGTGGCGGTGATGACGATGATAAAGGT
Features (pLannotate 1.2.2; 18 found; start..end, strand, type, name):
    919..936     +  CDS            9xHis (fragment): 9xHis affinity tag
    946..995     +  CDS            SET1 (fragment): solubility-enhancement tag derived from T7 phage gene 10B
   1003..1050    +  terminator     T7 terminator: transcription terminator for bacteriophage T7 RNA polymerase
   1087..1515    +  rep_origin     f1 ori (sequence partly withheld): f1 bacteriophage origin of replication; arrow indicates direction of (+) strand synthesis
   1568..1672    +  promoter       AmpR promoter: bla
   1673..2533    +  CDS            AmpR: β-lactamase; bla; confers resistance to ampicillin, carbenicillin, and related antibiotics
   2704..3292    +  rep_origin     ori: high-copy-number ColE1/pMB1/pBR322/pUC origin of replication
   3478..3617    -  misc_feature   bom: basis of mobility region from pBR322
   3719..3910    -  CDS            rop: Rop protein, which maintains plasmids at low copy number; rop
   3927..4307    +  CDS            YPB1_ECOLX: Protein predicted: Swiss-Prot protein existence level 4. From Escherichia coli.
   4379..4670    -  CDS            TcR (fragment): tetracycline efflux protein; tet; confers resistance to tetracycline
   4685..4706    -  protein_bind   CAP binding site: CAP binding activates transcription in the presence of cAMP. E. coli catabolite activator protein
   4719..5801    -  CDS            lacI: lac repressor; lacI; The lac repressor binds to the lac operator to inhibit transcription in E. coli. This inhibition can be relieved by adding lactose or isopropyl-β-D-thiogalactopyranoside (IPTG).
   5802..5879    -  promoter       lacI promoter: lacI
   5887..6166    -  CDS            TcR (fragment): tetracycline efflux protein; tet; confers resistance to tetracycline
   6188..6206    +  promoter       T7 promoter: promoter for bacteriophage T7 RNA polymerase
   6207..6231    +  protein_bind   lac operator: The lac repressor binds to the lac operator to inhibit transcription in E. coli. This inhibition can be relieved by adding lactose or isopropyl-β-D-thiogalactopyranoside (IPTG). lac repressor encoded by lacI
   6246..6268    +  RBS            RBS: efficient ribosome binding site from bacteriophage T7 gene 10 (Olins and Rangwala, 1989)
