[The description below was written by a language model from this plasmid's Addgene catalogue record and pLannotate feature annotations shown in this document.]
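Description:
pET22b-EK-cleavableELP is a bacterial expression plasmid built on the pET22b backbone that encodes a synthetic elastin-like polypeptide (ELP) designed to respond to enterokinase. The sequenced record is 7,763 nt. It is maintained in E. coli through a ColE1/pMB1-type origin and selected with ampicillin via the bla β-lactamase gene and its own promoter. The backbone also carries the pBR322-derived bom and rop elements, an f1 phage origin, and short non-functional remnants of the tetracycline resistance gene. The catalogue lists the plasmid as high copy, although rop is normally associated with copy-number restraint.

Expression follows the standard pET arrangement. A T7 promoter, immediately followed by a lac operator and the T7 gene 10 ribosome binding site, drives the insert, and a T7 terminator closes the unit. A plasmid-borne lacI gene supplies repressor, so transcription is held off until IPTG or lactose induction in a host that provides T7 RNA polymerase. The ELP coding region itself is not annotated in the feature table, as expected for a repetitive synthetic sequence. By position it must span the circular junction, occupying the roughly 2.4 kb unannotated stretch between the RBS and the histidine tag. It was assembled by Golden Gate cloning between retained NdeI and XhoI sites and is read in frame into the backbone's C-terminal 6xHis tag, which the annotation software reports as a fragment of a longer His tag. The short "SET1" hit next to the terminator is probably a match to ordinary backbone sequence rather than a designed fusion.

The record does not give the ELP repeat composition or the position of the enterokinase site. The stated purpose and associated publication indicate use in producing a His-tagged ELP whose phase separation behaviour changes on protease cleavage.
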