Addgene plasmid #219404: pET22b-EK-cleavableELP
Purpose: Enterokinase-responsive elastin-like polypeptide (ELP)
Depositing lab: Danielle Mai. Depositing organization: Stanford University. Publication: Protease-Driven Phase Separation of Elastin-Like Polypeptides. Wirtz BM, Yun AG, Wick C, Gao XJ, Mai DJ. Biomacromolecules. 2024 Jul 9. doi: 10.1021/acs.biomac.4c00346. PubMed 38980747.
Backbone
  Vector backbone: pET22b
  Vector type: Bacterial Expression
Growth in bacteria
  Bacterial resistance: Ampicillin, 100 μg/mL
  Growth temperature: 37°C
  Growth strain: DH5alpha
  Copy number: High Copy
Gene/Insert
  Gene/Insert name: EK-cleavableELP
  Species: Synthetic
  Tag / fusion protein: 6xHis (C terminal on backbone)
  Cloning method: Golden Gate
Terms and licenses: Academic/Nonprofit Terms; Industry Terms: Not Available to Industry
Depositor comments: 5' cloning stie: NdeI (not destroyed), 3' cloning site: XhoI (not destroyed)
How to cite: pET22b-EK-cleavableELP was a gift from Danielle Mai (Addgene plasmid # 219404 ; http://n2t.net/addgene:219404 ; RRID:Addgene_219404)
